Addgene plasmid #120765: GGE014
Purpose: Part of GoldenGate Yarrowia lipolytica toolkit for assembling an expression plasmid for Y. lipolytic yeast. Terminator of gene expression for position 1 (T1_Lip2)
Depositing lab: Tristan Rossignol. Depositing organization: INRAE Jouy-en-Josas. Publication: A modular Golden Gate toolkit for Yarrowia lipolytica synthetic biology. Larroude M, Park YK, Soudier P, Kubiak M, Nicaud JM, Rossignol T. Microb Biotechnol. 2019 May 31. doi: 10.1111/1751-7915.13427. PubMed 31148366.
Backbone
  Vector backbone: pCR4Blunt-TOPO
  Vector type: Cloning/assembly plasmid
Growth in bacteria
  Bacterial resistance: Kanamycin, 50 μg/mL
  Growth temperature: 37°C
  Growth strain: DH5alpha
  Copy number: High Copy
Gene/Insert
  Gene/Insert name: T1_Lip2
  Insert size (bp): 130
  Cloning method: TOPO Cloning
Terms and licenses: Academic/Nonprofit Terms; Industry Terms: Not Available to Industry
How to cite: GGE014 was a gift from Tristan Rossignol (Addgene plasmid # 120765 ; http://n2t.net/addgene:120765 ; RRID:Addgene_120765)
