[The description below was written by a language model from this plasmid's Addgene catalogue record and pLannotate feature annotations shown in this document.]
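Description:
GGE014 is a Golden Gate part-donor plasmid from a modular toolkit for building expression plasmids for the yeast Yarrowia lipolytica. It carries a single short building block, T1_Lip2, a roughly 130 bp transcription terminator named for the Lip2 gene and formatted for the first transcription-unit position ("position 1") of the assembly scheme. The part was inserted by TOPO cloning into a backbone recorded as pCR4Blunt-TOPO. The plasmid is intended only as an E. coli storage and donor vector: it has no yeast origin, yeast marker or promoter-gene cassette of its own. The terminator is meant to be released and joined with promoter, gene, marker and backbone modules from the same toolkit. The record does not state the type IIS enzyme or the overhangs that define position 1.

The feature table covers the full 3,662 nt sequence but annotates only backbone elements. The terminator itself is not called and presumably lies in the unannotated interval between the SP6 and T7 promoters, which flank the cloning site downstream of the lac promoter/operator. Insertion there interrupts the lacZα–ccdB fusion, the positive-selection device of TOPO vectors in which only insert-bearing clones escape CcdB toxicity; both are detected as fragments. Propagation relies on a high-copy ColE1/pUC-type origin, with selection on kanamycin through the Tn5-derived NeoR/KanR gene. The annotation also finds a BleoR (Sh ble) coding sequence behind an AmpR promoter fragment and an SP6 promoter. These are more typical of a Zero Blunt-type TOPO backbone than of pCR4, so the catalogue backbone name and the sequenced vector may not match exactly.
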