Features (pLannotate 1.2.2; 14 found; start..end, strand, type, name):
      2..94      +  CDS            lacI (fragment): lac repressor; lacI; The lac repressor binds to the lac operator to inhibit transcription in E. coli. This inhibition can be relieved by adding lactose or isopropyl-β-D-thiogalactopyranoside (IPTG).
    107..128     +  protein_bind   CAP binding site: CAP binding activates transcription in the presence of cAMP. E. coli catabolite activator protein
    143..173     +  promoter       lac promoter: promoter for the E. coli lac operon
    181..197     +  protein_bind   lac operator: The lac repressor binds to the lac operator to inhibit transcription in E. coli. This inhibition can be relieved by adding lactose or isopropyl-β-D-thiogalactopyranoside (IPTG). lac repressor encoded by lacI
    239..257     +  promoter       SP6 promoter: promoter for bacteriophage SP6 RNA polymerase
    551..569     -  promoter       T7 promoter: promoter for bacteriophage T7 RNA polymerase
    572..719     +  CDS            lacZα (fragment): LacZα fragment of β-galactosidase; lacZ fragment
    729..1032    +  CDS            ccdB (fragment): CcdB, a bacterial toxin that poisons DNA gyrase; ccdB; Plasmids containing the ccdB gene cannot be propagated in standard E. coli strains.
   1080..1349    +  CDS            tnpA (fragment): TN5P_ECOLX - Also known as tnp. Experimental evidence at protein level: Swiss-Prot protein existence level 1. Mediates transposition of transposon Tn5 by a 'cut and paste' mechanism. First, the monomeric transposase binds the 19 bp inverted DNA repeats flanking the transposon. Then, dimerization of the DNA- bound transposase creates a synaptic DNA complex. After nicking of the first DNA strand, excision of the transposon proceeds through a series of intermediates. The transposase then mediates the insertion of the transposon at a new site by strand transfer. The activity of the wild- type tran
   1381..2175    +  CDS            NeoR/KanR: aminoglycoside phosphotransferase from Tn5; aph(3')-II (or nptII); confers resistance to neomycin, kanamycin, and G418 (Geneticin®)
   2196..2246    -  misc_feature   bom (fragment): basis of mobility region from pBR322
   2273..2361    +  promoter       AmpR promoter (fragment): bla
   2381..2755    +  CDS            BleoR: antibiotic-binding protein; Sh ble from Streptoalloteichus hindustanus; confers resistance to bleomycin, phleomycin, and Zeocin™
   2893..3481    +  rep_origin     ori: high-copy-number ColE1/pMB1/pBR322/pUC origin of replication
>Addgene plasmid #120765 | GGE014 | addgene full sequence | sequence record 263120 | Addgene NGS Result
AGCGCCCAATACGCAAACCGCCTCTCCCCGCGCGTTGGCCGATTCATTAATGCAGCTGGCACGACAGGTT
TCCCGACTGGAAAGCGGGCAGTGAGCGCAACGCAATTAATGTGAGTTAGCTCACTCATTAGGCACCCCAG
GCTTTACACTTTATGCTTCCGGCTCGTATGTTGTGTGGAATTGTGAGCGGATAACAATTTCACACAGGAA
ACAGCTATGACCATGATTACGCCAAGCTATTTAGGTGACACTATAGAATACTCAAGCTATGCATCAAGCT
TGGTACCGAGCTCGGATCCACTAGTAACGGCCGCCAGTGTGCTGGAATTCGCCCTTGGTCTCTTCTAGTG
TCTGTGGTATCTAAGCTATTTATCACTCTTTACAACTTCTACCTCAACTATCTACTTTAATAAATGAATA
TCGTTTATTCTCTATGATTACTGTATATGCGTTCCTCTAAGACAAATCGGCTTAGAGACCAAGGGCGAAT
TCTGCAGATATCCATCACACTGGCGGCCGCTCGAGCATGCATCTAGAGGGCCCAATTCGCCCTATAGTGA
GTCGTATTACAATTCACTGGCCGTCGTTTTACAACGTCGTGACTGGGAAAACCCTGGCGTTACCCAACTT
AATCGCCTTGCAGCACATCCCCCTTTCGCCAGCTGGCGTAATAGCGAAGAGGCCCGCACCGATCGCCCTT
CCCAACAGTTGCGCAGCCTATACGTACGGCAGTTTAAGGTTTACACCTATAAAAGAGAGAGCCGTTATCG
TCTGTTTGTGGATGTACAGAGTGATATTATTGACACGCCGGGGCGACGGATGGTGATCCCCCTGGCCAGT
GCACGTCTGCTGTCAGATAAAGTCTCCCGTGAACTTTACCCGGTGGTGCATATCGGGGATGAAAGCTGGC
GCATGATGACCACCGATATGGCCAGTGTGCCGGTCTCCGTTATCGGGGAAGAAGTGGCTGATCTCAGCCA
CCGCGAAAATGACATCAAAAACGCCATTAACCTGATGTTCTGGGGAATATAAATGTCAGGCATGAGATTA
TCAAAAAGGATCTTCACCTAGATCCTTTTCACGTAGAAAGCCAGTCCGCAGAAACGGTGCTGACCCCGGA
TGAATGTCAGCTACTGGGCTATCTGGACAAGGGAAAACGCAAGCGCAAAGAGAAAGCAGGTAGCTTGCAG
TGGGCTTACATGGCGATAGCTAGACTGGGCGGTTTTATGGACAGCAAGCGAACCGGAATTGCCAGCTGGG
GCGCCCTCTGGTAAGGTTGGGAAGCCCTGCAAAGTAAACTGGATGGCTTTCTTGCCGCCAAGGATCTGAT
GGCGCAGGGGATCAAGCTCTGATCAAGAGACAGGATGAGGATCGTTTCGCATGATTGAACAAGATGGATT
GCACGCAGGTTCTCCGGCCGCTTGGGTGGAGAGGCTATTCGGCTATGACTGGGCACAACAGACAATCGGC
TGCTCTGATGCCGCCGTGTTCCGGCTGTCAGCGCAGGGGCGCCCGGTTCTTTTTGTCAAGACCGACCTGT
CCGGTGCCCTGAATGAACTGCAAGACGAGGCAGCGCGGCTATCGTGGCTGGCCACGACGGGCGTTCCTTG
CGCAGCTGTGCTCGACGTTGTCACTGAAGCGGGAAGGGACTGGCTGCTATTGGGCGAAGTGCCGGGGCAG
GATCTCCTGTCATCTCACCTTGCTCCTGCCGAGAAAGTATCCATCATGGCTGATGCAATGCGGCGGCTGC
ATACGCTTGATCCGGCTACCTGCCCATTCGACCACCAAGCGAAACATCGCATCGAGCGAGCACGTACTCG
GATGGAAGCCGGTCTTGTCGATCAGGATGATCTGGACGAAGAGCATCAGGGGCTCGCGCCAGCCGAACTG
TTCGCCAGGCTCAAGGCGAGCATGCCCGACGGCGAGGATCTCGTCGTGACCCATGGCGATGCCTGCTTGC
CGAATATCATGGTGGAAAATGGCCGCTTTTCTGGATTCATCGACTGTGGCCGGCTGGGTGTGGCGGACCG
CTATCAGGACATAGCGTTGGCTACCCGTGATATTGCTGAAGAGCTTGGCGGCGAATGGGCTGACCGCTTC
CTCGTGCTTTACGGTATCGCCGCTCCCGATTCGCAGCGCATCGCCTTCTATCGCCTTCTTGACGAGTTCT
TCTGAATTATTAACGCTTACAATTTCCTGATGCGGTATTTTCTCCTTACGCATCTGTGCGGTATTTCACA
CCGCATCAGGTGGCACTTTTCGGGGAAATGTGCGCGGAACCCCTATTTGTTTATTTTTCTAAATACATTC
AAATATGTATCCGCTCATGAGACAATAACCCTGATAAATGCTTCAATAATAGCACGTGAGGAGGGCCACC
ATGGCCAAGTTGACCAGTGCCGTTCCGGTGCTCACCGCGCGCGACGTCGCCGGAGCGGTCGAGTTCTGGA
CCGACCGGCTCGGGTTCTCCCGGGACTTCGTGGAGGACGACTTCGCCGGTGTGGTCCGGGACGACGTGAC
CCTGTTCATCAGCGCGGTCCAGGACCAGGTGGTGCCGGACAACACCCTGGCCTGGGTGTGGGTGCGCGGC
CTGGACGAGCTGTACGCCGAGTGGTCGGAGGTCGTGTCCACGAACTTCCGGGACGCCTCCGGGCCGGCCA
TGACCGAGATCGGCGAGCAGCCGTGGGGGCGGGAGTTCGCCCTGCGCGACCCGGCCGGCAACTGCGTGCA
CTTCGTGGCCGAGGAGCAGGACTGACACGTGCTAAAACTTCATTTTTAATTTAAAAGGATCTAGGTGAAG
ATCCTTTTTGATAATCTCATGACCAAAATCCCTTAACGTGAGTTTTCGTTCCACTGAGCGTCAGACCCCG
TAGAAAAGATCAAAGGATCTTCTTGAGATCCTTTTTTTCTGCGCGTAATCTGCTGCTTGCAAACAAAAAA
ACCACCGCTACCAGCGGTGGTTTGTTTGCCGGATCAAGAGCTACCAACTCTTTTTCCGAAGGTAACTGGC
TTCAGCAGAGCGCAGATACCAAATACTGTTCTTCTAGTGTAGCCGTAGTTAGGCCACCACTTCAAGAACT
CTGTAGCACCGCCTACATACCTCGCTCTGCTAATCCTGTTACCAGTGGCTGCTGCCAGTGGCGATAAGTC
GTGTCTTACCGGGTTGGACTCAAGACGATAGTTACCGGATAAGGCGCAGCGGTCGGGCTGAACGGGGGGT
TCGTGCACACAGCCCAGCTTGGAGCGAACGACCTACACCGAACTGAGATACCTACAGCGTGAGCTATGAG
AAAGCGCCACGCTTCCCGAAGGGAGAAAGGCGGACAGGTATCCGGTAAGCGGCAGGGTCGGAACAGGAGA
GCGCACGAGGGAGCTTCCAGGGGGAAACGCCTGGTATCTTTATAGTCCTGTCGGGTTTCGCCACCTCTGA
CTTGAGCGTCGATTTTTGTGATGCTCGTCAGGGGGGCGGAGCCTATGGAAAAACGCCAGCAACGCGGCCT
TTTTACGGTTCCTGGCCTTTTGCTGGCCTTTTGCTCACATGTTCTTTCCTGCGTTATCCCCTGATTCTGT
GGATAACCGTATTACCGCCTTTGAGTGAGCTGATACCGCTCGCCGCAGCCGAACGACCGAGCGCAGCGAG
TCAGTGAGCGAGGAAGCGGAAG
