>Addgene plasmid #120765 | GGE014 | depositor partial sequence | sequence record 229375 | T1_Lip2
GGTCTCTTCTAGTGTCTGTGGTATCTAAGCTATTTATCACTCTTTACAACTTCTACCTCAACTATCTACT
TTAATAAATGAATATCGTTTATTCTCTATGATTACTGTATATGCGTTCCTCTAAGACAAATCGGCTTAGA
GACC
